>Addgene plasmid #215142 | mCherry-XRCC1 | addgene full sequence | sequence record 428990 | Addgene NGS Result
TCCGCGTTACATAACTTACGGTAAATGGCCCGCCTGGCTGACCGCCCAACGACCCCCGCCCATTGACGTC
AATAATGACGTATGTTCCCATAGTAACGCCAATAGGGACTTTCCATTGACGTCAATGGGTGGAGTATTTA
CGGTAAACTGCCCACTTGGCAGTACATCAAGTGTATCATATGCCAAGTACGCCCCCTATTGACGTCAATG
ACGGTAAATGGCCCGCCTGGCATTATGCCCAGTACATGACCTTATGGGACTTTCCTACTTGGCAGTACAT
CTACGTATTAGTCATCGCTATTACCATGGTGATGCGGTTTTGGCAGTACATCAATGGGCGTGGATAGCGG
TTTGACTCACGGGGATTTCCAAGTCTCCACCCCATTGACGTCAATGGGAGTTTGTTTTGGCACCAAAATC
AACGGGACTTTCCAAAATGTCGTAACAACTCCGCCCCATTGACGCAAATGGGCGGTAGGCGTGTACGGTG
GGAGGTCTATATAAGCAGAGCTCAATAAAAGAGCCCACAACCCCTCACTCGGCGCGCCAGTCTTCCGATA
GACTGCGTCGCCCGGGTACCCGTATTCCCAATAAAGCCTCTTGCTGTTTGCATCCGAATCGTGGTCTCGC
TGTTCCTTGGGAGGGTCTCCTCTGAGTGATTGACTACCCACGACGGGGGTCTTTCATTTGGGGGCTCGTC
CGGGATTTGGAGACCCCTGCCCAGGGACCACCGACCCACCACCGGGAGGTAAGCTGGCCAGCAACTTATC
TGTGTCTGTCCGATTGTCTAGTGTCTATGTTTGATGTTATGCGCCTGCGTCTGTACTAGTTAGCTAACTA
GCTCTGTATCTGGCGGACCCGTGGTGGAACTGACGAGTTCTGAACACCCGGCCGCAACCCTGGGAGACGT
CCCAGGGACTTTGGGGGCCGTTTTTGTGGCCCGACCTGAGGAAGGGAGTCGATGTGGAATCCGACCCCGT
CAGGATATGTGGTTCTGGTAGGAGACGAGAACCTAAAACAGTTCCCGCCTCCGTCTGAATTTTTGCTTTC
GGTTTGGAACCGAAGCCGCGCGTCTTGTCTGCTGCAGCGCTGCAGCATCGTTCTGTGTTGTCTCTGTCTG
ACTGTGTTTCTGTATTTGTCTGAAAATTAGGGCCAGACTGTTACCACTCCCTTAAGTTTGACCTTAGGTC
ACTGGAAAGATGTCGAGCGGATCGCTCACAACCAGTCGGTAGATGTCAAGAAGAGACGTTGGGTTACCTT
CTGCTCTGCAGAATGGCCAACCTTTAACGTCGGATGGCCGCGAGACGGCACCTTTAACCGAGACCTCATC
ACCCAGGTTAAGATCAAGGTCTTTTCACCTGGCCCGCATGGACACCCAGACCAGGTCCCCTACATCGTGA
CCTGGGAAGCCTTGGCTTTTGACCCCCCTCCCTGGGTCAAGCCCTTTGTACACCCTAAGCCTCCGCCTCC
TCTTCCTCCATCCGCCCCGTCTCTCCCCCTTGAACCTCCTCGTTCGACCCCGCCTCGATCCTCCCTTTAT
CCAGCCCTCACTCCTTCTCTAGGCGCCGGAATTGAAGATCATAGTTATTAATAGTAATCAATTACGGGGT
CATTAGTTCATAGCCCATATATGGAGTTCCGCGTTACATAACTTACGGTAAATGGCCCGCCTGGCTGACC
GCCCAACGACCCCCGCCCATTGACGTCAATAATGACGTATGTTCCCATAGTAACGCCAATAGGGACTTTC
CATTGACGTCAATGGGTGGAGTATTTACGGTAAACTGCCCACTTGGCAGTACATCAAGTGTATCATATGC
CAAGTACGCCCCCTATTGACGTCAATGACGGTAAATGGCCCGCCTGGCATTATGCCCAGTACATGACCTT
ATGGGACTTTCCTACTTGGCAGTACATCTACGTATTAGTCATCGCTATTACCATGGTGATGCGGTTTTGG
CAGTACATCAATGGGCGTGGATAGCGGTTTGACTCACGGGGATTTCCAAGTCTCCACCCCATTGACGTCA
ATGGGAGTTTGTTTTGGCACCAAAATCAACGGGACTTTCCAAAATGTCGTAACAACTCCGCCCCATTGAC
GCAAATGGGCGGTAGGCGTGTACGGTGGGAGGTCTATATAAGCAGAGCTGGTTTAGTGAACCGTCAGATC
CGCTAGCGCTACCGGTCGCCACCATGGTGAGCAAGGGCGAGGAGGATAACATGGCCATCATCAAGGAGTT
CATGCGCTTCAAGGTGCACATGGAGGGCTCCGTGAACGGCCACGAGTTCGAGATCGAGGGCGAGGGCGAG
GGCCGCCCCTACGAGGGCACCCAGACCGCCAAGCTGAAGGTGACCAAGGGTGGCCCCCTGCCCTTCGCCT
GGGACATCCTGTCCCCTCAGTTCATGTACGGCTCCAAGGCCTACGTGAAGCACCCCGCCGACATCCCCGA
CTACTTGAAGCTGTCCTTCCCCGAGGGCTTCAAGTGGGAGCGCGTGATGAACTTCGAGGACGGCGGCGTG
GTGACCGTGACCCAGGACTCCTCCCTGCAGGACGGCGAGTTCATCTACAAGGTGAAGCTGCGCGGCACCA
ACTTCCCCTCCGACGGCCCCGTAATGCAGAAGAAGACCATGGGCTGGGAGGCCTCCTCCGAGCGGATGTA
CCCCGAGGACGGCGCCCTGAAGGGCGAGATCAAGCAGAGGCTGAAGCTGAAGGACGGCGGCCACTACGAC
GCTGAGGTCAAGACCACCTACAAGGCCAAGAAGCCCGTGCAGCTGCCCGGCGCCTACAACGTCAACATCA
AGTTGGACATCACCTCCCACAACGAGGACTACACCATCGTGGAACAGTACGAACGCGCCGAGGGCCGCCA
CTCCACCGGCGGCATGGACGAGCTGTACAAGTCCGGACTCAGATCTATGCCGGAGATCCGCCTCCGCCAT
GTCGTGTCCTGCAGCAGCCAGGACTCGACTCACTGTGCAGAAAATCTTCTCAAGGCAGACACTTACCGAA
AATGGCGGGCAGCCAAGGCAGGCGAGAAGACCATCTCTGTGGTCCTACAGTTGGAGAAGGAGGAGCAGAT
ACACAGTGTGGACATTGGGAATGATGGCTCAGCTTTCGTGGAGGTGCTGGTGGGCAGTTCAGCTGGAGGC
GCTGGGGAGCAAGACTATGAGGTCCTTCTGGTCACCTCATCTTTCATGTCCCCTTCCGAGAGCCGCAGTG
GCTCAAACCCCAACCGCGTTCGCATGTTTGGGCCTGACAAGCTGGTCCGGGCAGCCGCCGAGAAGCGCTG
GGACCGGGTCAAAATTGTTTGCAGCCAGCCCTACAGCAAGGACTCCCCCTTTGGCTTGAGTTTTGTACGG
TTTCATAGCCCCCCAGACAAAGATGAGGCAGAGGCCCCGTCCCAGAAGGTGACAGTGACCAAGCTTGGCC
AGTTCCGTGTGAAGGAGGAGGATGAGAGCGCCAACTCTCTGAGGCCGGGGGCTCTCTTCTTCAGCCGGAT
CAACAAGACATCCCCAGTCACAGCCAGCGACCCGGCAGGACCTAGCTATGCAGCTGCTACCCTCCAGGCT
TCTAGTGCTGCCTCCTCAGCCTCTCCAGTCTCCAGGGCCATAGGCAGCACCTCCAAGCCCCAGGAGTCTC
CCAAAGGGAAGAGGAAGTTGGATTTGAACCAAGAAGAAAAGAAGACCCCCAGCAAACCACCAGCCCAGCT
GTCGCCATCTGTTCCCAAGAGACCTAAATTGCCAGCTCCAACTCGTACCCCAGCCACAGCCCCAGTCCCT
GCCCGAGCACAGGGGGCAGTGACAGGCAAACCCCGAGGAGAAGGCACCGAGCCCAGACGACCCCGAGCTG
GCCCAGAGGAGCTGGGGAAGATCCTTCAGGGTGTGGTAGTGGTGCTGAGTGGCTTCCAGAACCCCTTCCG
CTCCGAGCTGCGAGATAAGGCCCTAGAGCTTGGGGCCAAGTATCGGCCAGACTGGACCCGGGACAGCACG
CACCTCATCTGTGCCTTTGCCAACACCCCCAAGTACAGCCAGGTCCTAGGCCTGGGAGGCCGCATCGTGC
GTAAGGAGTGGGTGCTGGACTGTCACCGCATGCGTCGGCGGCTGCCCTCCCGGAGGTACCTCATGGCAGG
GCCAGGTTCCAGCAGTGAGGAGGATGAGGCCTCTCACAGCGGTGGCAGCGGAGATGAAGCCCCCAAGCTT
CCTCAGAAGCAACCCCAGACCAAAACCAAGCCCACTCAGGCAGCTGGACCCAGCTCACCCCAGAAGCCCC
CAACCCCTGAAGAGACCAAAGCAGCCTCACCAGTGCTCCAGGAAGATATAGACATTGAGGGGGTACAGTC
AGAAGGACAGGACAATGGGGCGGAAGATTCTGGGGACACAGAGGATGAGCTGAGGAGGGTGGCAGAGCAG
AAGGAACACAGACTGCCCCCTGGCCAGGAGGAGAATGGGGAAGACCCGTATGCAGGCTCCACGGATGAGA
ACACGGACAGTGAGGAACACCAGGAGCCTCCTGATCTGCCAGTCCCTGAGCTCCCAGATTTCTTCCAGGG
CAAGCACTTCTTTCTTTACGGGGAGTTCCCTGGGGACGAGCGGCGGAAACTCATCCGATACGTCACAGCC
TTCAATGGGGAGCTCGAGGACTATATGAGTGACCGGGTTCAGTTTGTGATCACAGCACAGGAATGGGATC
CCAGCTTTGAGGAGGCCCTGATGGACAACCCCTCCCTGGCATTCGTTCGTCCCCGATGGATCTACAGTTG
CAATGAGAAGCAGAAGTTACTTCCTCACCAGCTCTATGGGGTGGTGCCGCAAGCCTGAGTCGACGGTACC
GCGGGCCCGGGATCCACCGGATCTAGATAACTGATCATAATTCTACCGGGTAGGGGAGGCGCTTTTCCCA
AGGCAGTCTGGAGCATGCGCTTTAGCAGCCCCGCTGGGCACTTGGCGCTACACAAGTGGCCTCTGGCCTC
GCACACATTCCACATCCACCGGTAGGCGCCAACCGGCTCCGTTCTTTGGTGGCCCCTTCGCGCCACCTTC
TACTCCTCCCCTAGTCAGGAAGTTCCCCCCCGCCCCGCAGCTCGCGTCGTGCAGGACGTGACAAATGGAA
GTAGCACGTCTCACTAGTCTCGTGCAGATGGACAGCACCGCTGAGCAATGGAAGCGGGTAGGCCTTTGGG
GCAGCGGCCAATAGCAGCTTTGCTCCTTCGCTTTCTGGGCTCAGAGGCTGGGAAGGGGTGGGTCCGGGGG
CGGGCTCAGGGGCGGGCTCAGGGGCGGGGCGGGCGCCCGAAGGTCCTCCGGAGGCCCGGCATTCTGCACG
CTTCAAAAGCGCACGTCTGCCGCGCTGTTCTCCTCTTCCTCATCTCCGGGCCTTTCGACCTGCAGCCCAA
GCTTACCATGACCGAGTACAAGCCCACGGTGCGCCTCGCCACCCGCGACGACGTCCCCAGGGCCGTACGC
ACCCTCGCCGCCGCGTTCGCCGACTACCCCGCCACGCGCCACACCGTCGATCCGGACCGCCACATCGAGC
GGGTCACCGAGCTGCAAGAACTCTTCCTCACGCGCGTCGGGCTCGACATCGGCAAGGTGTGGGTCGCGGA
CGACGGCGCCGCGGTGGCGGTCTGGACCACGCCGGAGAGCGTCGAAGCGGGGGCGGTGTTCGCCGAGATC
GGCCCGCGCATGGCCGAGTTGAGCGGTTCCCGGCTGGCCGCGCAGCAACAGATGGAAGGCCTCCTGGCGC
CGCACCGGCCCAAGGAGCCCGCGTGGTTCCTGGCCACCGTCGGCGTCTCGCCCGACCACCAGGGCAAGGG
TCTGGGCAGCGCCGTCGTGCTCCCCGGAGTGGAGGCGGCCGAGCGCGCCGGGGTGCCCGCCTTCCTGGAG
ACCTCCGCGCCCCGCAACCTCCCCTTCTACGAGCGGCTCGGCTTCACCGTCACCGCCGACGTCGAGGTGC
CCGAAGGACCGCGCACCTGGTGCATGACCCGCAAGCCCGGTGCCTGACGCCCGCCCCACGACCCGCAGCG
CCCGACCGAAAGGAGCGCACGACCCCATGCATCGGCGTCTCGATCGAGATATCAGTGGTCCAGGCTCTAG
TTTTGACTCAACAATATCACCAGCTGAAGCCTATAGAGTACGAGCCATAGATAAAATAAAAGATTTTATT
TAGTCTCCAGAAAAAGGGGGGAATGAAAGACCCCACCTGTAGGTTTGGCAAGCTACTAGCTTAAGTAACG
CCATTTTGCAAGGCATGGAAAAATACATAACTGAGAATAGAGAAGTTCAGATCAAGGTCAGGAACAGATG
GAACAGGGTCGATCGACCCTAGAGAACCATCAGATGTTTCCAGGGTGCCCCAAGGACCTGAAATGACCCT
GTGCCTTATTTGAACTAACCAATCAGTTCGCTTCTCGCTTCTGTTCGCGCGCTTCTGCTCCCCGAGCTCA
ATAAAAGAGCCCACAACCCCTCACTCGGGGCGCCAGTCCTCCGATTGACTGAGTCGCCCGGGTACCCGTG
TATCCAATAAACCCTCTTGCAGTTGCATCCGACTTGTGGTCTCGCTGTTCCTTGGGAGGGTCTCCTCTGA
GTGATTGACTACCCGTCAGCGGGGGTCTTTCATTTGGGGGCTCGTCCGGGATCGGGAGACCCCTGCCCAG
GGACCACCGACCCACCACCGGGAGGTAAGCTGGCTGCCTCGCGCGTTTCGGTGATGACGGTGAAAACCTC
TGACACATGCAGCTCCCGGAGACGGTCACAGCTTGTCTGTAAGCGGATGCCGGGAGCAGACAAGCCCGTC
AGGGCGCGTCAGCGGGTGTTGGCGGGTGTCGGGGCGCAGCCATGACCCAGTCACGTAGCGATAGCGGAGT
GTAGATCCGGCTGTGGAATGTGTGTCAGTTAGGGTGTGGAAAGTCCCCAGGCTCCCCAGCAGGCAGAAGT
ATGCAAAGCATGCATCTCAATTAGTCAGCAACCAGGTGTGGAAAGTCCCCAGGCTCCCCAGCAGGCAGAA
GTATGCAAAGCATGCATCTCAATTAGTCAGCAACCATAGTCCCGCCCCTAACTCCGCCCATCCCGCCCCT
AACTCCGCCCAGTTCCGCCCATTCTCCGCCCCATGGCTGACTAATTTTTTTTATTTATGCAGAGGCCGAG
GCCGCCTCGGCCTCTGAGCTATTCCAGAAGTAGTGAGGAGGCTTTTTTGGAGGCCTAGGCTTTTGCAAAA
AGCTTACTGGCTTAACTATGCGGCATCAGAGCAGATTGTACTGAGAGTGCACCATATGCGGTGTGAAATA
CCGCACAGATGCGTAAGGAGAAAATACCGCATCAGGCGCTCTTCCGCTTCCTCGCTCACTGACTCGCTGC
GCTCGGTCGTTCGGCTGCGGCGAGCGGTATCAGCTCACTCAAAGGCGGTAATACGGTTATCCACAGAATC
AGGGGATAACGCAGGAAAGAACATGTGAGCAAAAGGCCAGCAAAAGGCCAGGAACCGTAAAAAGGCCGCG
TTGCTGGCGTTTTTCCATAGGCTCCGCCCCCCTGACGAGCATCACAAAAATCGACGCTCAAGTCAGAGGT
GGCGAAACCCGACAGGACTATAAAGATACCAGGCGTTTCCCCCTGGAAGCTCCCTCGTGCGCTCTCCTGT
TCCGACCCTGCCGCTTACCGGATACCTGTCCGCCTTTCTCCCTTCGGGAAGCGTGGCGCTTTCTCATAGC
TCACGCTGTAGGTATCTCAGTTCGGTGTAGGTCGTTCGCTCCAAGCTGGGCTGTGTGCACGAACCCCCCG
TTCAGCCCGACCGCTGCGCCTTATCCGGTAACTATCGTCTTGAGTCCAACCCGGTAAGACACGACTTATC
GCCACTGGCAGCAGCCACTGGTAACAGGATTAGCAGAGCGAGGTATGTAGGCGGTGCTACAGAGTTCTTG
AAGTGGTGGCCTAACTACGGCTACACTAGAAGGACAGTATTTGGTATCTGCGCTCTGCTGAAGCCAGTTA
CCTTCGGAAAAAGAGTTGGTAGCTCTTGATCCGGCAAACAAACCACCGCTGGTAGCGGTGGTTTTTTTGT
TTGCAAGCAGCAGATTACGCGCAGAAAAAAAGGATCTCAAGAAGATCCTTTGATCTTTTCTACGGGGTCT
GACGCTCAGTGGAACGAAAACTCACGTTAAGGGATTTTGGTCATGAGATTATCAAAAAGGATCTTCACCT
AGATCCTTTTAAATTAAAAATGAAGTTTTAAATCAATCTAAAGTATATATGAGTAAACTTGGTCTGACAG
TTACCAATGCTTAATCAGTGAGGCACCTATCTCAGCGATCTGTCTATTTCGTTCATCCATAGTTGCCTGA
CTCCCCGTCGTGTAGATAACTACGATACGGGAGGGCTTACCATCTGGCCCCAGTGCTGCAATGATACCGC
GAGACCCACGCTCACCGGCTCCAGATTTATCAGCAATAAACCAGCCAGCCGGAAGGGCCGAGCGCAGAAG
TGGTCCTGCAACTTTATCCGCCTCCATCCAGTCTATTAATTGTTGCCGGGAAGCTAGAGTAAGTAGTTCG
CCAGTTAATAGTTTGCGCAACGTTGTTGCCATTGCTGCAGGCATCGTGGTGTCACGCTCGTCGTTTGGTA
TGGCTTCATTCAGCTCCGGTTCCCAACGATCAAGGCGAGTTACATGATCCCCCATGTTGTGCAAAAAAGC
GGTTAGCTCCTTCGGTCCTCCGATCGTTGTCAGAAGTAAGTTGGCCGCAGTGTTATCACTCATGGTTATG
GCAGCACTGCATAATTCTCTTACTGTCATGCCATCCGTAAGATGCTTTTCTGTGACTGGTGAGTACTCAA
CCAAGTCATTCTGAGAATAGTGTATGCGGCGACCGAGTTGCTCTTGCCCGGCGTCAACACGGGATAATAC
CGCGCCACATAGCAGAACTTTAAAAGTGCTCATCATTGGAAAACGTTCTTCGGGGCGAAAACTCTCAAGG
ATCTTACCGCTGTTGAGATCCAGTTCGATGTAACCCACTCGTGCACCCAACTGATCTTCAGCATCTTTTA
CTTTCACCAGCGTTTCTGGGTGAGCAAAAACAGGAAGGCAAAATGCCGCAAAAAAGGGAATAAGGGCGAC
ACGGAAATGTTGAATACTCATACTCTTCCTTTTTCAATATTATTGAAGCATTTATCAGGGTTATTGTCTC
ATGAGCGGATACATATTTGAATGTATTTAGAAAAATAAACAAATAGGGGTTCCGCGCACATTTCCCCGAA
AAGTGCCACCTGACGTCTAAGAAACCATTATTATCATGACATTAACCTATAAAAATAGGCGTATCACGAG
GCCCTTTCGTCTTCAAGAATTAGCTTGGCCATTGCATACGTTGTATCCATATCATAATATGTACATTTAT
ATTGGCTCATGTCCAACATTACCGCCATGTTGACATTGATTATTGACTAGTTATTAATAGTAATCAATTA
CGGGGTCATTAGTTCATAGCCCATATATGGAGT
Features (pLannotate 1.2.2; 21 found; start..end, strand, type, name):
    309..512     +  promoter       CMV promoter: human cytomegalovirus (CMV) immediate early promoter
    513..688     +  LTR            5' LTR (truncated): truncated long terminal repeat from Moloney murine sarcoma virus
    810..1084    +  misc_feature   MESV Ψ (fragment): packaging signal of murine embryonic stem cell virus
   1151..1567    +  CDS            gag (truncated): truncated Moloney murine leukemia virus (MMLV) gag gene lacking the start codon
   1642..1945    +  enhancer       CMV enhancer: human cytomegalovirus immediate early enhancer
   1946..2149    +  promoter       CMV promoter: human cytomegalovirus (CMV) immediate early promoter
   2194..2901    +  CDS            mCherry: mCherry is a basic (constitutively fluorescent) red fluorescent protein published in 2004, derived from Discosoma sp.. It is reported to be a very rapidly-maturing monomer with low acid sensitivity.
   2917..4815    +  CDS            XRCC1: XRCC1_HUMAN - Experimental evidence at protein level: Swiss-Prot protein existence level 1. Involved in DNA single-strand break repair by mediating the assembly of DNA break repair protein complexes. Probably during DNA repair, negatively regulates ADP-ribose levels by modulating ADP- ribosyltransferase PARP1 activity. From Homo sapiens (Human).
   4818..4845    +  misc_feature   MCS (fragment): multiple cloning site
   4878..5377    +  promoter       PGK promoter: mouse phosphoglycerate kinase 1 promoter
   5398..5997    +  CDS            PuroR: puromycin N-acetyltransferase; pac from Streptomyces alboniger; confers resistance to puromycin
   6068..6140    +  CDS            env (fragment): murine leukemia virus gPr80 envelope polyprotein precursor; env; proteolytically cleaved into gp70SU and p15TM subunits
   6182..6614    +  LTR            3' LTR (ΔU3): self-inactivating 3' long terminal repeat (LTR) from Moloney murine leukemia virus
   6683..6723    +  CDS            rop (fragment): Rop protein, which maintains plasmids at low copy number; rop
   6825..6863    +  misc_feature   bom (fragment): basis of mobility region from pBR322
   6880..7209    +  promoter       SV40 promoter: SV40 enhancer and early promoter
   7215..7316    +  misc_feature   bom (fragment): basis of mobility region from pBR322
   7502..8090    -  rep_origin     ori: high-copy-number ColE1/pMB1/pBR322/pUC origin of replication
   8261..9121    -  CDS            AmpR: β-lactamase; bla; confers resistance to ampicillin, carbenicillin, and related antibiotics
   9122..9226    -  promoter       AmpR promoter: bla
   9412..308     +  enhancer       CMV enhancer (across the origin): human cytomegalovirus immediate early enhancer
