[The description below was written by a language model from this plasmid's Addgene catalogue record and pLannotate feature annotations shown in this document.]
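Description:
mCherry-XRCC1 is a self-inactivating gammaretroviral expression plasmid built on the pRetroQ-C1 backbone (Takara Bio) for delivering a red-fluorescent fusion of human XRCC1 into mammalian cells. In bacteria it is maintained through a high-copy ColE1/pUC-type origin and selected with ampicillin via the β-lactamase gene. The full sequence record is about 9.5 kb.

The viral portion begins with a hybrid 5′ element in which a CMV enhancer/promoter is joined to a truncated Moloney murine sarcoma virus LTR, which drives production of the genomic RNA in packaging cells. This is followed by the Ψ packaging signal and a truncated gag segment lacking its start codon, which together support encapsidation of the transcript. The 3′ LTR carries a U3 deletion, so after reverse transcription and integration the viral LTRs are transcriptionally inactive and expression depends on the internal promoters. The first of these is a CMV enhancer/promoter driving mCherry fused in frame to the N terminus of XRCC1, the scaffold protein that assembles repair complexes at DNA single-strand breaks. The depositor notes that the XRCC1 coding sequence carries the Q399R variant. Downstream, a mouse PGK promoter drives puromycin N-acetyltransferase, allowing selection of stably transduced cells. Small fragments of env, rop and bom, and an SV40 promoter region in the backbone, are also annotated.

The construct is intended for retroviral transduction and stable expression of fluorescently tagged XRCC1. That would suit live or fixed-cell imaging of the protein's localisation, although the record does not detail specific assays. It was deposited in connection with a study of D-type cyclins in DNA mismatch repair.
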