Addgene plasmid #215142: mCherry-XRCC1
Purpose: Expresses mCherry-XRCC1 in mammalian cells from a retroviral vector.
Depositing lab: Michele Pagano. Depositing organization: NYU Grossman School of Medicine. Publication: CDK-independent role of D-type cyclins in regulating DNA mismatch repair. Rona G, Miwatani-Minter B, Zhang Q, Goldberg HV, Kerzhnerman MA, Howard JB, Simoneschi D, Lane E, Hobbs JW, Sassani E, Wang AA, Keegan S, Laverty DJ, Piett CG, Pongor LS, Xu ML, Andrade J, Thomas A, Sicinski P, Askenazi M, Ueberheide B, Fenyo D, Nagel ZD, Pagano M. Mol Cell. 2024 Feb 29:S1097-2765(24)00129-1. doi: 10.1016/j.molcel.2024.02.010. PubMed 38458201.
Backbone
  Vector backbone: pRetroQ-C1
  Backbone manufacturer: Takara Bio
  Vector type: Mammalian Expression, Retroviral
  Selectable markers: Puromycin
Growth in bacteria
  Bacterial resistance: Ampicillin, 100 μg/mL
  Growth temperature: 37°C
  Growth strain: NEB Stable
  Copy number: High Copy
Gene/Insert
  Gene/Insert name: XRCC1 (alt name: RCC)
  Species: H. sapiens (human)
  Entrez Gene: XRCC1 (a.k.a. RCC, SCAR26)
  Promoter: CMV
  Tag / fusion protein: mCherry (N terminal on insert)
  Cloning method: Unknown
  Sequencing primers: 5′ mCherry_FWR; 3′ PGK_REV
Terms and licenses: Academic/Nonprofit Terms; Industry Terms: Not Available to Industry
Depositor comments: Please note: Plasmid contains the Q399R variant within XRCC1
How to cite: mCherry-XRCC1 was a gift from Michele Pagano (Addgene plasmid # 215142 ; http://n2t.net/addgene:215142 ; RRID:Addgene_215142)
